>Addgene plasmid #23634 | pDONR223-ETNK1 | depositor partial sequence | sequence record 10689 | Author sequence
ATGCTCTGCGGCCGCCCGCGGTCCAGCTCCGACAACAGGAATTTTCTCCGAGAGCGGGCCGGGCTCAGTT
CAGCTGCTGTCCAGACCCGGATCGGCAACAGTGCCGCCTCCAGACGTTCTCCTGCCGCTCGCCCGCCCGT
CCCAGCGCCCCCAGCCCTCCCGCGAGGGCGCCCCGGGACGGAAGGATCCACCAGTCTGTCGGCGCCCGCC
GTTCTCGTGGTCGCCGTCGCCGTCGTCGTGGTGGTAGTCTCCGCCGTCGCCTGGGCCATGGCCAATTACA
TCCACGTCCCTCCCGGCTCCCCGGAGGTGCCCAAGCTGAACGTCACCGTTCAGGATCAGGAGGAGCATCG
CTGCCGGGAGGGGGCCCTGAGCCTCCTGCAACACCTGCGGCCTCACTGGGACCCCCAGGAGGTGACCCTG
CAGCTCTTCACAGATGGAATCACAAATAAACTTATTGGCTGTTACGTGGGAAACACCATGGAGGATGTAG
TCCTGGTGAGAATTTATGGCAATAAGACTGAGTTATTAGTCGATCGAGATGAGGAAGTAAAGAGTTTTCG
AGTGTTGCAGGCTCATGGGTGTGCACCACAACTCTACTGTACCTTCAATAATGGACTATGCTATGAATTT
ATACAAGGAGAAGCACTGGATCCAAAGCATGTCTGCAACCCAGCCATTTTCAGGCTAATAGCTCGTCAGC
TTGCTAAAATCCATGCTATTCATGCACACAATGGCTGGATCCCCAAATCTAATCTTTGGCTAAAGATGGG
AAAGTATTTCTCTCTCATTCCCACAGGATTTGCAGATGAAGACATTAATAAAAGGTTCCTAAGTGATATC
CCAAGCTCTCAGATTCTCCAGGAAGAGATGACTTGGATGAAGGAGATTCTTTCCAACCTGGGCTCACCTG
TTGTGCTTTGCCATAATGACCTATTGTGTAAGAATATAATCTACAATGAGAAACAAGGTGATGTACAGTT
CATTGATTATGAATATTCTGGATACAACTACCTGGCATATGATATTGGAAATCATTTCAATGAATTTGCA
GGTGTGAGTGATGTAGACTATAGTCTGTATCCAGATAGAGAACTACAGAGTCAGTGGCTGCGTGCTTACC
TTGAAGCCTACAAAGAATTTAAGGGCTTTGGGACTGAAGTTACTGAAAAGGAGGTAGAAATACTCTTCAT
TCAAGTCAATCAGTTTGCATTGGCTTCTCATTTCTTTTGGGGATTGTGGGCTTTGATTCAAGCCAAATAC
TCCACTATTGAGTTTGATTTCCTTGGGTATGCAATTGTTCGTTTTAACCAGTACTTTAAAATGAAGCCTG
AGGTTACTGCATTAAAAGTGCCTGAGTAA
