>Addgene plasmid #23634 | pDONR223-ETNK1 | addgene partial sequence | sequence record 29480 | 23634 with M13pUC-fwd
TAATGATTTTATTTTGACTGATAGTGACCTGTTCGTTGCAACAAATTGATGAGCAATGCTTTTTTATAAT
GCCAACTTTGTACAAAAAAGTTGGCATGCTCTGCGGCCGCCCGCGGTCCAGCTCCGACAACAGGAATTTT
CTCCGAGAGCGGGCCGGGCTCAGTTCAGCTGCTGTCCAGACCCGGATCGGCAACAGTGCCGCCTCCAGAC
GTTCTCCTGCCGCTCGCCCGCCCGTCCCAGCGCCCCCAGCCCTCCCGCGAGGGCGCCCCGGGACGGAAGG
ATCCACCAGTCTGTCGGCGCCCGCCGTTCTCGTGGTCGCCGTCGCCGTCGTCGTGGTGGTAGTCTCCGCC
GTCGCCTGGGCCATGGCCAATTACATCCACGTCCCTCCCGGCTCCCCGGAGGTGCCCAAGCTGAACGTCA
CCGTTCAGGATCAGGAGGAGCATCGCTGCCGGGAGGGGGCCCTGAGCCTCCTGCAACACCTGCGGCCTCA
CTGGGACCCCCAGGAGGTGACCCTGCAGCTCTTCACAGATGGAATCACAAATAAACTTATTGGCTGTTAC
GTGGGAAACACCATGGAGGATGTAGTCCTGGTGAGAATTTATGGCAATAAGACTGAGT
