[The description below was written by a language model from this plasmid's Addgene catalogue record.]
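Description:
pDONR223-ETNK1 is a Gateway entry clone built in the Invitrogen pDONR223 donor backbone (about 5 kb without insert) and carrying the open reading frame of human ETNK1, which encodes ethanolamine kinase 1. The roughly 1.36 kb insert was introduced by Gateway recombination. As is standard for such clones, the ORF should sit between recombination sites that allow its transfer into compatible destination vectors, although no feature table is provided to confirm the exact site arrangement. The plasmid is maintained in E. coli as a high-copy replicon and is selected with spectinomycin. M13 forward and reverse priming sites flank the insert for sequence verification.

The ORF was deliberately cloned without a stop codon. This "open" format lets the coding sequence be recombined in frame into a destination vector that supplies a C-terminal epitope tag and a stop codon of the user's choice. The record describes no promoter or other expression elements for mammalian cells, and the depositors state that the plasmid is not meant to be transfected directly. It serves as a shuttle source for the ORF. A companion set of lentiviral destination vectors (pLX301 to pLX304) is recommended for expressing the ORF in mammalian cells.

The clone belongs to a kit-style collection of human ORFs. The associated publication examined resistance to RAF inhibition through reactivation of the MAP kinase pathway, which suggests use in systematic gain-of-function expression screens. The record gives no ETNK1-specific application.
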