Addgene plasmid #23634: pDONR223-ETNK1
Depositing lab: William Hahn & David Root. Depositing organization: Dana-Farber Cancer Institute. Publication: COT drives resistance to RAF inhibition through MAP kinase pathway reactivation. Johannessen CM, Boehm JS, Kim SY, Thomas SR, Wardwell L, Johnson LA, Emery CM, Stransky N, Cogdill AP, Barretina J, Caponigro G, Hieronymus H, Murray RR, Salehi-Ashtiani K, Hill DE, Vidal M, Zhao JJ, Yang X, Alkan O, Kim S, Harris JL, Wilson CJ, Myer VE, Finan PM, Root DE, Roberts TM, Golub T, Flaherty KT, Dummer R, Weber BL, Sellers WR, Schlegel R, Wargo JA, Hahn WC, Garraway LA. Nature. 2010 Dec 16;468(7326):968-72. doi: 10.1038/nature09627 PubMed 21107320.
Backbone
  Vector backbone: pDONR223
  Backbone manufacturer: Invitrogen
  Backbone size w/o insert (bp): 5005
  Vector type: Gateway Donor vector
Growth in bacteria
  Bacterial resistance: Spectinomycin, 50 μg/mL
  Growth temperature: 37°C
  Growth strain: DH5alpha
  Copy number: High Copy
Gene/Insert
  Gene/Insert name: ETNK1 (alt name: ethanolamine kinase 1)
  Species: H. sapiens (human)
  Insert size (bp): 1359
  Entrez Gene: ETNK1 (a.k.a. EKI, EKI1, EKI 1, Nbla10396)
  Cloning method: Gateway Cloning
  Sequencing primers: 5′ M13pUC-fwd; 3′ M13rev
Terms and licenses: Academic/Nonprofit Terms; Industry Terms: Not Available to Industry
Depositor comments: The ORF has no Stop codon. This design enables easy recombination into a destination vector to add an epitope tag of choice and Stop codon to the ORF. Do NOT use this plasmid directly for transfections. A set of 4 custom lentiviral vectors is available ( pLX301 (http://www.addgene.org/25895/) , pLX302 (http://www.addgene.org/25896/) , pLX303 (http://www.addgene.org/25897/) , pLX304 (http://www.addgene.org/25890/) ) to be used to express these ORFs in mammalian cells. These plasmids are not included in the kit and must be ordered separately.
How to cite: pDONR223-ETNK1 was a gift from William Hahn & David Root (Addgene plasmid # 23634 ; http://n2t.net/addgene:23634 ; RRID:Addgene_23634)
